Addgene plasmid #227622: pAM72
Purpose: pETDuet-1 Rpn8(1-179)-precission-Strep, H6-precission-Rpn11(2-239, G77P)
Depositing lab: Andreas Martin. Depositing organization: University of California, Berkeley. Publication: An AAA Motor-Driven Mechanical Switch in Rpn11 Controls Deubiquitination at the 26S Proteasome. Worden EJ, Dong KC, Martin A. Mol Cell. 2017 Sep 7;67(5):799-811.e8. doi: 10.1016/j.molcel.2017.07.023. Epub 2017 Aug 24. PubMed 28844860.
Backbone
  Vector backbone: pET DUET
  Vector type: Bacterial Expression
Growth in bacteria
  Bacterial resistance: Ampicillin, 100 μg/mL
  Growth temperature: 37°C
  Growth strain: DH5alpha
  Copy number: High Copy
Gene/Insert 1
  Gene/Insert name: Rpn11
  Species: S. cerevisiae (budding yeast)
  Mutation: aa 2-239, G77P
  Entrez Gene: RPN11 (a.k.a. YFR004W, MPR1)
  Promoter: T7
  Tag / fusion protein: His-Prescission (N terminal on backbone)
  Cloning method: Unknown
  Sequencing primers: 5′ T7
Gene/Insert 2
  Gene/Insert name: rpn8
  Species: S. cerevisiae (budding yeast)
  Mutation: 1-179
  Entrez Gene: RPN8 (a.k.a. YOR261C)
Terms and licenses: Academic/Nonprofit Terms; Industry Terms: Not Available to Industry
How to cite: pAM72 was a gift from Andreas Martin (Addgene plasmid # 227622 ; http://n2t.net/addgene:227622 ; RRID:Addgene_227622)
