[The description below was written by a language model from this plasmid's Addgene catalogue record and pLannotate feature annotations shown in this document.]
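Description:
pAM72 is a bacterial co-expression plasmid built on the pETDuet-1 backbone for producing a truncated heterodimer of two budding yeast (S. cerevisiae) 26S proteasome lid subunits, Rpn8 and Rpn11, in E. coli. It is maintained through a ColE1/pBR322-type origin accompanied by the rop gene and bom region, and is selected with ampicillin via the β-lactamase gene. An f1 origin is also present. The catalogue lists the plasmid as high copy, although rop normally moderates copy number. A plasmid-borne lacI gene supplies lac repressor, so the T7 promoter/lac operator units remain repressed until IPTG induction in a host that expresses T7 RNA polymerase.

The first T7-lac unit, with a T7 gene 10 ribosome binding site, drives Rpn8 residues 1–179. According to the catalogue, this fragment carries a C-terminal PreScission protease site and Strep tag, though these were not annotated in the feature table. A second T7-lac unit expresses Rpn11 residues 2–239 carrying the G77P substitution, preceded by a 6xHis tag and a PreScission cleavage site. A third T7-lac element follows, along with S-tag remnants of the vector's downstream cloning site and the T7 terminator. It appears to have no dedicated insert.

Rpn11 is the catalytically active deubiquitinase of the proteasome lid. The orthogonal, cleavable affinity tags should allow tandem purification of the Rpn8–Rpn11 complex and subsequent tag removal. The associated publication concerns a mechanical switch in Rpn11 that controls deubiquitination, so the G77P mutant is presumably meant for biochemical or structural study of that mechanism, but the record does not state the mutation's specific effect.
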