Features (pLannotate 1.2.2; 25 found; start..end, strand, type, name):
    463..540     -  promoter       lacI promoter: lacI
    548..827     -  CDS            TcR (fragment): tetracycline efflux protein; tet; confers resistance to tetracycline
    853..871     +  promoter       T7 promoter: promoter for bacteriophage T7 RNA polymerase
    872..896     +  protein_bind   lac operator: The lac repressor binds to the lac operator to inhibit transcription in E. coli. This inhibition can be relieved by adding lactose or isopropyl-β-D-thiogalactopyranoside (IPTG). lac repressor encoded by lacI
    911..933     +  RBS            RBS: efficient ribosome binding site from bacteriophage T7 gene 10 (Olins and Rangwala, 1989)
    946..1476    +  CDS            RPN8 (fragment): RPN8_YEAST - Experimental evidence at protein level: Swiss-Prot protein existence level 1. Acts as a regulatory subunit of the 26S proteasome which is involved in the ATP-dependent degradation of ubiquitinated proteins. From Saccharomyces cerevisiae (strain ATCC 204508 / S288c) (Baker's yeast).
   1552..1570    +  promoter       T7 promoter: promoter for bacteriophage T7 RNA polymerase
   1571..1595    +  protein_bind   lac operator: The lac repressor binds to the lac operator to inhibit transcription in E. coli. This inhibition can be relieved by adding lactose or isopropyl-β-D-thiogalactopyranoside (IPTG). lac repressor encoded by lacI
   1641..1658    +  CDS            6xHis: 6xHis affinity tag
   1695..2408    +  CDS            RPN11 (fragment): RPN11_YEAST - Also known as MPR1. Experimental evidence at protein level: Swiss-Prot protein existence level 1. Component of the lid subcomplex of the 26S proteasome, a multiprotein complex involved in the ATP-dependent degradation of ubiquitinated proteins. RPN11 is the only catalytically active member of the lid and serves as the essential deubiquitinase of the proteasome. From Saccharomyces cerevisiae (strain ATCC 204508 / S288c) (Baker's yeast).
   2477..2495    +  promoter       T7 promoter: promoter for bacteriophage T7 RNA polymerase
   2496..2520    +  protein_bind   lac operator: The lac repressor binds to the lac operator to inhibit transcription in E. coli. This inhibition can be relieved by adding lactose or isopropyl-β-D-thiogalactopyranoside (IPTG). lac repressor encoded by lacI
   2629..2670    +  CDS            S-Tag (fragment): affinity and epitope tag derived from pancreatic ribonuclease A
   2700..2717    +  CDS            SET1 (fragment): solubility-enhancement tag derived from T7 phage gene 10B
   2725..2772    +  terminator     T7 terminator: transcription terminator for bacteriophage T7 RNA polymerase
   2809..3264    +  rep_origin     f1 ori (sequence partly withheld): f1 bacteriophage origin of replication; arrow indicates direction of (+) strand synthesis
   3379..4239    -  CDS            AmpR: β-lactamase; bla; confers resistance to ampicillin, carbenicillin, and related antibiotics
   4240..4332    -  promoter       AmpR promoter: bla
   4413..5001    +  rep_origin     ori: high-copy-number ColE1/pMB1/pBR322/pUC origin of replication
   5187..5326    -  misc_feature   bom: basis of mobility region from pBR322
   5428..5619    -  CDS            rop: Rop protein, which maintains plasmids at low copy number; rop
   5636..6016    +  CDS            YPB1_ECOLX: Protein predicted: Swiss-Prot protein existence level 4. From Escherichia coli.
   6078..6142    -  CDS            TcR (fragment): tetracycline efflux protein; tet; confers resistance to tetracycline
   6157..6178    -  protein_bind   CAP binding site: CAP binding activates transcription in the presence of cAMP. E. coli catabolite activator protein
   6191..462     -  CDS            lacI (across the origin): lac repressor; lacI; The lac repressor binds to the lac operator to inhibit transcription in E. coli. This inhibition can be relieved by adding lactose or isopropyl-β-D-thiogalactopyranoside (IPTG).
>Addgene plasmid #227622 | pAM72 | addgene full sequence | sequence record 455209 | Addgene NGS Result
TGTCTGGTCAGAGACATCAAGAAATAACGCCGGAACATTAGTGCAGGCAGCTTCCACAGCAATGGCATCC
TGGTCATCCAGCGGATAGTTAATGATCAGCCCACTGACGCGTTGCGCGAGAAGATTGTGCACCGCCGCTT
TACAGGCTTCGACGCCGCTTCGTTCTACCATCGACACCACCACGCTGGCACCCAGTTGATCGGCGCGAGA
TTTAATCGCCGCGACAATTTGCGACGGCGCGTGCAGGGCCAGACTGGAGGTGGCAACGCCAATCAGCAAC
GACTGTTTGCCCGCCAGTTGTTGTGCCACGCGGTTGGGAATGTAATTCAGCTCCGCCATCGCCGCTTCCA
CTTTTTCCCGCGTTTTCGCAGAAACGTGGCTGGCCTGGTTCACCACGCGGGAAACGGTCTGATAAGAGAC
ACCGGCATACTCTGCGACATCGTATAACGTTACTGGTTTCACATTCACCACCCTGAATTGACTCTCTTCC
GGGCGCTATCATGCCATACCGCGAAAGGTTTTGCGCCATTCGATGGTGTCCGGGATCTCGACGCTCTCCC
TTATGCGACTCCTGCATTAGGAAGCAGCCCAGTAGTAGGTTGAGGCCGTTGAGCACCGCCGCCGCAAGGA
ATGGTGCATGCAAGGAGATGGCGCCCAACAGTCCCCCGGCCACGGGGCCTGCCACCATACCCACGCCGAA
ACAAGCGCTCATGAGCCCGAAGTGGCGAGCCCGATCTTCCCCATCGGTGATGTCGGCGATATAGGCGCCA
GCAACCGCACCTGTGGCGCCGGTGATGCCGGCCACGATGCGTCCGGCGTAGAGGATCGAGATCGATCTCG
ATCCCGCGAAATTAATACGACTCACTATAGGGGAATTGTGAGCGGATAACAATTCCCCTCTAGAAATAAT
TTTGTTTAACTTTAAGAAGGAGATATACCATGGGGTCTCTACAACACGAGAAAGTTACCATTGCACCACT
AGTTTTGCTATCTGCTTTGGATCATTATGAGCGTACGCAGACAAAAGAAAACAAAAGATGCGTTGGTGTC
ATCTTAGGTGATGCTAACAGTTCCACTATCAGAGTCACTAATTCCTTTGCCTTACCGTTTGAAGAAGATG
AGAAAAACTCTGACGTGTGGTTTTTAGACCATAATTATATTGAAAACATGAATGAAATGTGTAAAAAGAT
TAATGCCAAGGAAAAACTCATTGGATGGTATCATAGTGGTCCTAAATTAAGGGCTTCTGACCTCAAGATT
AATGAGCTGTTTAAAAAATATACTCAGAATAATCCGCTATTATTAATTGTTGATGTCAAACAACAAGGTG
TTGGTTTACCAACAGATGCATATGTCGCGATTGAGCAAGTTAAGGATGATGGTACGTCTACAGAAAAGAC
GTTTCTTCATTTGCCTTGTACTATTGAGGCCGAAGAAGCTGAAGAAATTGGTGTAGAACACTTATTGAGA
GACGTACTGGAAGTTCTGTTCCAGGGGCCCTGGAGCCATCCGCAGTTTGAAAAATAAGGGATCGAGTAAG
AATTCGAGCTCTAATACGACTCACTATAGGGGAATTGTGAGCGGATAACAATTCCCCATCTTAGTATATT
AGTTAAGTATAAGAAGGAGATATACATATGCACCATCACCATCACCATGGAAGCGGTTCTCTGGAAGTTC
TGTTCCAGGGGCCCGAACGACTACAGAGATTGATGATGAATAGTAAGGTGGGGTCCGCGGACACCGGCCG
TGACGATACGAAAGAAACTGTTTATATTTCTTCGATTGCGCTTTTAAAGATGCTAAAGCATGGTAGAGCT
GGTGTTCCCATGGAAGTCATGGGGTTGATGTTAGGTGAGTTTGTCGATGATTATACGGTTAACGTTGTGG
ACGTGTTTGCGATGCCTCAATCGGGTACCCCGGTTTCTGTTGAGGCTGTCGATGATGTTTTCCAAGCGAA
GATGATGGACATGTTAAAACAAACGGGCAGAGACCAAATGGTCGTTGGCTGGTACCACTCTCATCCAGGG
TTTGGCTGTTGGCTATCTTCTGTTGATGTTAATACTCAAAAATCTTTTGAACAACTAAACAGCAGAGCTG
TTGCTGTCGTTGTTGACCCTATTCAATCCGTTAAGGGAAAAGTTGTCATCGATGCTTTTAGATTGATTGA
CACGGGCGCATTGATAAATAACTTAGAGCCTAGACAAACAACCTCCAACACAGGCTTATTGAACAAGGCC
AACATTCAAGCCTTAATTCACGGTCTGAATAGGCATTACTATTCTTTAAATATCGATTATCATAAAACCG
CGAAGGAAACCAAGATGTTAATGAACTTACATAAAGAACAGTGGCAATCAGGTCTTAAGATGTACGATTA
TGAAGAAAAAGAAGAATCAAATTTGGCTTAAGCGGCCGCATAATGCTTAAGTCGAACAGAAAGTAATCGT
ATTGTACACGGCCGCATAATCGAAATTAATACGACTCACTATAGGGGAATTGTGAGCGGATAACAATTCC
CCATCTTAGTATATTAGTTAAGTATAAGAAGGAGATATACATATGGCAGATCTCAATTGGATATCGGCCG
GCCACGCGATCGCTGACGTCGGTACCCTCGAGTCTGGTAAAGAAACCGCTGCTGCGAAATTTGAACGCCA
GCACATGGACTCGTCTACTAGCGCAGCTTAATTAACCTAGGCTGCTGCCACCGCTGAGCAATAACTAGCA
TAACCCCTTGGGGCCTCTAAACGGGTCTTGAGGGGTTTTTTGCTGAAAGGAGGAACTATATCCGGATTGG
CGAATGGG
[124 nt withheld, positions 2809-2932]
C
[91 nt withheld, positions 2934-3024]
A
[49 nt withheld, positions 3026-3074]
CCTTTGACGTTGGAGTCCACGTTCTTT
[37 nt withheld, positions 3102-3138]
ACCCTATCTCGGTCTATTCTTTTGATTTATAAGGGATTTTGCCGATTTCGGCCTATTGGTTAAAAAATGA
GCTGATTTAACAAAAATTTAACGCGAATTTTAACAAAATATTAACGTTTACAATTTCTGGCGGCACGATG
GCATGAGATTATCAAAAAGGATCTTCACCTAGATCCTTTTAAATTAAAAATGAAGTTTTAAATCAATCTA
AAGTATATATGAGTAAACTTGGTCTGACAGTTACCAATGCTTAATCAGTGAGGCACCTATCTCAGCGATC
TGTCTATTTCGTTCATCCATAGTTGCCTGACTCCCCGTCGTGTAGATAACTACGATACGGGAGGGCTTAC
CATCTGGCCCCAGTGCTGCAATGATACCGCGAGACCCACGCTCACCGGCTCCAGATTTATCAGCAATAAA
CCAGCCAGCCGGAAGGGCCGAGCGCAGAAGTGGTCCTGCAACTTTATCCGCCTCCATCCAGTCTATTAAT
TGTTGCCGGGAAGCTAGAGTAAGTAGTTCGCCAGTTAATAGTTTGCGCAACGTTGTTGCCATTGCTACAG
GCATCGTGGTGTCACGCTCGTCGTTTGGTATGGCTTCATTCAGCTCCGGTTCCCAACGATCAAGGCGAGT
TACATGATCCCCCATGTTGTGCAAAAAAGCGGTTAGCTCCTTCGGTCCTCCGATCGTTGTCAGAAGTAAG
TTGGCCGCAGTGTTATCACTCATGGTTATGGCAGCACTGCATAATTCTCTTACTGTCATGCCATCCGTAA
GATGCTTTTCTGTGACTGGTGAGTACTCAACCAAGTCATTCTGAGAATAGTGTATGCGGCGACCGAGTTG
CTCTTGCCCGGCGTCAATACGGGATAATACCGCGCCACATAGCAGAACTTTAAAAGTGCTCATCATTGGA
AAACGTTCTTCGGGGCGAAAACTCTCAAGGATCTTACCGCTGTTGAGATCCAGTTCGATGTAACCCACTC
GTGCACCCAACTGATCTTCAGCATCTTTTACTTTCACCAGCGTTTCTGGGTGAGCAAAAACAGGAAGGCA
AAATGCCGCAAAAAAGGGAATAAGGGCGACACGGAAATGTTGAATACTCATACTCTTCCTTTTTCAATCA
TGATTGAAGCATTTATCAGGGTTATTGTCTCATGAGCGGATACATATTTGAATGTATTTAGAAAAATAAA
CAAATAGGTCATGACCAAAATCCCTTAACGTGAGTTTTCGTTCCACTGAGCGTCAGACCCCGTAGAAAAG
ATCAAAGGATCTTCTTGAGATCCTTTTTTTCTGCGCGTAATCTGCTGCTTGCAAACAAAAAAACCACCGC
TACCAGCGGTGGTTTGTTTGCCGGATCAAGAGCTACCAACTCTTTTTCCGAAGGTAACTGGCTTCAGCAG
AGCGCAGATACCAAATACTGTCCTTCTAGTGTAGCCGTAGTTAGGCCACCACTTCAAGAACTCTGTAGCA
CCGCCTACATACCTCGCTCTGCTAATCCTGTTACCAGTGGCTGCTGCCAGTGGCGATAAGTCGTGTCTTA
CCGGGTTGGACTCAAGACGATAGTTACCGGATAAGGCGCAGCGGTCGGGCTGAACGGGGGGTTCGTGCAC
ACAGCCCAGCTTGGAGCGAACGACCTACACCGAACTGAGATACCTACAGCGTGAGCTATGAGAAAGCGCC
ACGCTTCCCGAAGGGAGAAAGGCGGACAGGTATCCGGTAAGCGGCAGGGTCGGAACAGGAGAGCGCACGA
GGGAGCTTCCAGGGGGAAACGCCTGGTATCTTTATAGTCCTGTCGGGTTTCGCCACCTCTGACTTGAGCG
TCGATTTTTGTGATGCTCGTCAGGGGGGCGGAGCCTATGGAAAAACGCCAGCAACGCGGCCTTTTTACGG
TTCCTGGCCTTTTGCTGGCCTTTTGCTCACATGTTCTTTCCTGCGTTATCCCCTGATTCTGTGGATAACC
GTATTACCGCCTTTGAGTGAGCTGATACCGCTCGCCGCAGCCGAACGACCGAGCGCAGCGAGTCAGTGAG
CGAGGAAGCGGAAGAGCGCCTGATGCGGTATTTTCTCCTTACGCATCTGTGCGGTATTTCACACCGCAAT
GGTGCACTCTCAGTACAATCTGCTCTGATGCCGCATAGTTAAGCCAGTATACACTCCGCTATCGCTACGT
GACTGGGTCATGGCTGCGCCCCGACACCCGCCAACACCCGCTGACGCGCCCTGACGGGCTTGTCTGCTCC
CGGCATCCGCTTACAGACAAGCTGTGACCGTCTCCGGGAGCTGCATGTGTCAGAGGTTTTCACCGTCATC
ACCGAAACGCGCGAGGCAGCTGCGGTAAAGCTCATCAGCGTGGTCGTGAAGCGATTCACAGATGTCTGCC
TGTTCATCCGCGTCCAGCTCGTTGAGTTTCTCCAGAAGCGTTAATGTCTGGCTTCTGATAAAGCGGGCCA
TGTTAAGGGCGGTTTTTTCCTGTTTGGTCACTGATGCCTCCGTGTAAGGGGGATTTCTGTTCATGGGGGT
AATGATACCGATGAAACGAGAGAGGATGCTCACGATACGGGTTACTGATGATGAACATGCCCGGTTACTG
GAACGTTGTGAGGGTAAACAACTGGCGGTATGGATGCGGCGGGACCAGAGAAAAATCACTCAGGGTCAAT
GCCAGCGCTTCGTTAATACAGATGTAGGTGTTCCACAGGGTAGCCAGCAGCATCCTGCGATGCAGATCCG
GAACATAATGGTGCAGGGCGCTGACTTCCGCGTTTCCAGACTTTACGAAACACGGAAACCGAAGACCATT
CATGTTGTTGCTCAGGTCGCAGACGTTTTGCAGCAGCAGTCGCTTCACGTTCGCTCGCGTATCGGTGATT
CATTCTGCTAACCAGTAAGGCAACCCCGCCAGCCTAGCCGGGTCCTCAACGACAGGAGCACGATCATGCT
AGTCATGCCCCGCGCCCACCGGAAGGAGCTGACTGGGTTGAAGGCTCTCAAGGGCATCGGTCGAGATCCC
GGTGCCTAATGAGTGAGCTAACTTACATTAATTGCGTTGCGCTCACTGCCCGCTTTCCAGTCGGGAAACC
TGTCGTGCCAGCTGCATTAATGAATCGGCCAACGCGCGGGGAGAGGCGGTTTGCGTATTGGGCGCCAGGG
TGGTTTTTCTTTTCACCAGTGAGACGGGCAACAGCTGATTGCCCTTCACCGCCTGGCCCTGAGAGAGTTG
CAGCAAGCGGTCCACGCTGGTTTGCCCCAGCAGGCGAAAATCCTGTTTGATGGTGGTTAACGGCGGGATA
TAACATGAGCTGTCTTCGGTATCGTCGTATCCCACTACCGAGATGTCCGCACCAACGCGCAGCCCGGACT
CGGTAATGGCGCGCATTGCGCCCAGCGCCATCTGATCGTTGGCAACCAGCATCGCAGTGGGAACGATGCC
CTCATTCAGCATTTGCATGGTTTGTTGAAAACCGGACATGGCACTCCAGTCGCCTTCCCGTTCCGCTATC
GGCTGAATTTGATTGCGAGTGAGATATTTATGCCAGCCAGCCAGACGCAGACGCGCCGAGACAGAACTTA
ATGGGCCCGCTAACAGCGCGATTTGCTGGTGACCCAATGCGACCAGATGCTCCACGCCCAGTCGCGTACC
GTCTTCATGGGAGAAAATAATACTGTTGATGGG
